Addgene plasmid #116170: pHAGE-BRAF-K601Q
Purpose: Lentiviral expression of BRAF K601Q
Depositing lab: Gordon Mills & Kenneth Scott. Depositing organization: Baylor College of Medicine. Publication: Systematic Functional Annotation of Somatic Mutations in Cancer. Ng PK, Li J, Jeong KJ, Shao S, Chen H, Tsang YH, Sengupta S, Wang Z, Bhavana VH, Tran R, Soewito S, Minussi DC, Moreno D, Kong K, Dogruluk T, Lu H, Gao J, Tokheim C, Zhou DC, Johnson AM, Zeng J, Ip CKM, Ju Z, Wester M, Yu S, Li Y, Vellano CP, Schultz N, Karchin R, Ding L, Lu Y, Cheung LWT, Chen K, Shaw KR, Meric-Bernstam F, Scott KL, Yi S, Sahni N, Liang H, Mills GB. Cancer Cell. 2018 Mar 12;33(3):450-462.e10. doi: 10.1016/j.ccell.2018.01.021. PubMed 29533785.
Backbone
  Vector backbone: pHAGE
  Vector type: Lentiviral
Growth in bacteria
  Bacterial resistance: Ampicillin, 100 μg/mL
  Growth temperature: 37°C
  Growth strain: Stbl3
  Copy number: High Copy
Gene/Insert
  Gene/Insert name: BRAF
  Species: H. sapiens (human)
  Mutation: K601Q
  Entrez Gene: BRAF (a.k.a. B-RAF1, B-raf, BRAF-1, BRAF1, NS7, RAFB1)
  Cloning method: Gateway Cloning
Terms and licenses: Academic/Nonprofit Terms; Industry Terms: Not Available to Industry
How to cite: pHAGE-BRAF-K601Q was a gift from Gordon Mills & Kenneth Scott (Addgene plasmid # 116170 ; http://n2t.net/addgene:116170 ; RRID:Addgene_116170)
