[The description below was written by a language model from this plasmid's Addgene catalogue record and pLannotate feature annotations shown in this document.]
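Description:
pHAGE-BRAF-K601Q is an HIV-1-derived, self-inactivating lentiviral expression plasmid of about 10.8 kb, built on the pHAGE backbone to deliver a mutant form of the human BRAF kinase into mammalian cells. It is maintained in E. coli through a high-copy ColE1/pUC-type origin and selected with ampicillin via the β-lactamase gene. The lentiviral portion carries a truncated 5' LTR, the Ψ packaging signal with an adjoining gag fragment, the Rev response element, the cPPT/CTS and a ΔU3 3' LTR. Together these allow the transfer RNA to be packaged, exported and integrated when helper functions are supplied in trans, while the U3 deletion inactivates LTR promoter activity after integration. Short lac, SV40 and nef fragments annotated in the backbone appear to be cloning or viral remnants rather than functional parts.

The payload is driven by the strong constitutive EF-1α promoter. The full-length BRAF open reading frame, recorded as carrying the K601Q substitution, was inserted by Gateway recombination and is flanked by attB1 and attB2 sites. A V5 epitope sequence lies downstream of attB2, but the record does not say whether it is read in frame with BRAF. An EMCV IRES then directs translation of EGFP from the same transcript, so green fluorescence marks cells expressing the cassette, and a WPRE upstream of the 3' LTR enhances transcript expression. BRAF phosphorylates MAP2K1 to activate the MAP kinase pathway. The construct comes from a systematic effort to functionally annotate somatic cancer mutations, where stable expression of individual variants such as K601Q lets their effects be assessed in transduced cells.
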