Features (pLannotate 1.2.2; 27 found; start..end, strand, type, name):
     48..1226    +  promoter       EF-1α promoter: strong constitutive promoter for human elongation factor EF-1α
   1247..1267    +  protein_bind   attB1: mutant version of attB; core recombination site for the Gateway® BP reaction BP Clonase™
   1273..3570    +  CDS            BRAF: BRAF_HUMAN - Also known as BRAF1, RAFB1. Experimental evidence at protein level: Swiss-Prot protein existence level 1. Protein kinase involved in the transduction of mitogenic signals from the cell membrane to the nucleus (Probable). Phosphorylates MAP2K1, and thereby activates the MAP kinase signal transduction pathway (PubMed:21441910, PubMed:29433126). May play a role in the postsynaptic responses of hippocampal neurons (PubMed:1508179). From Homo sapiens (Human).
   3575..3599    -  protein_bind   attB2: mutant version of attB; recombination site for the Gateway® BP reaction BP Clonase™
   3652..3693    +  CDS            V5 tag: epitope tag from simian virus 5
   3819..4281    +  misc_feature   IRES: internal ribosome entry site (IRES) of the encephalomyocarditis virus (EMCV)
   4295..5014    +  CDS            EGFP: the original enhanced GFP (Yang et al., 1996) mammalian codon-optimized
   5028..5616    +  misc_feature   WPRE: woodchuck hepatitis virus posttranscriptional regulatory element
   5624..5689    +  CDS            nef (fragment): NEF_HV1Z2 - Experimental evidence at protein level: Swiss-Prot protein existence level 1. Extracellular Nef protein targets CD4(+) T-lymphocytes for apoptosis by interacting with CXCR4 surface receptors. From Human immunodeficiency virus type 1 group M subtype D (isolate Z2/CDC-Z34) (HIV-1).
   5691..5924    +  LTR            3' LTR (ΔU3): self-inactivating 3' long terminal repeat (LTR) from HIV-1
   6129..6233    +  promoter       AmpR promoter: bla
   6234..7094    +  CDS            AmpR: β-lactamase; bla; confers resistance to ampicillin, carbenicillin, and related antibiotics
   7265..7853    +  rep_origin     ori: high-copy-number ColE1/pMB1/pBR322/pUC origin of replication
   8036..8090    +  CDS            lacI (fragment): lac repressor; lacI; The lac repressor binds to the lac operator to inhibit transcription in E. coli. This inhibition can be relieved by adding lactose or isopropyl-β-D-thiogalactopyranoside (IPTG).
   8096..8189    +  rep_origin     SV40 ori (fragment): SV40 origin of replication
   8214..8251    +  CDS            lacI (fragment): lac repressor; lacI; The lac repressor binds to the lac operator to inhibit transcription in E. coli. This inhibition can be relieved by adding lactose or isopropyl-β-D-thiogalactopyranoside (IPTG).
   8264..8285    +  protein_bind   CAP binding site: CAP binding activates transcription in the presence of cAMP. E. coli catabolite activator protein
   8300..8330    +  promoter       lac promoter: promoter for the E. coli lac operon
   8334..8356    +  protein_bind   lac operator (fragment): The lac repressor binds to the lac operator to inhibit transcription in E. coli. This inhibition can be relieved by adding lactose or isopropyl-β-D-thiogalactopyranoside (IPTG). lac repressor encoded by lacI
   8388..8471    +  polyA_signal   SV40 poly(A) signal (fragment): SV40 polyadenylation signal
   8638..8967    +  CDS            nef (fragment): NEF_HV1BR - Experimental evidence at protein level: Swiss-Prot protein existence level 1. Extracellular Nef protein targets CD4(+) T-lymphocytes for apoptosis by interacting with CXCR4 surface receptors (PubMed:14990729). From Human immunodeficiency virus type 1 group M subtype B (isolate BRU/LAI) (HIV-1).
   9015..9272    +  LTR            5' LTR (truncated): truncated 5' long terminal repeat (LTR) from HIV-1
   9319..9444    +  misc_feature   HIV-1 Ψ: packaging signal of human immunodeficiency virus type 1
   9428..9766    +  CDS            HIV-1 gag (fragment): gag protein from human immunodeficiency virus 1; gag
   9941..10174   +  misc_feature   RRE: The Rev response element (RRE) of HIV-1 allows for Rev-dependent mRNA export from the nucleus to the cytoplasm.
  10551..10651   +  CDS            Rev (fragment): human immunodeficiency virus 1 (HIV-1) Rev protein; rev; enhances nuclear export of unspliced and incompletely spliced viral mRNAs
  10696..10813   +  misc_feature   cPPT/CTS: central polypurine tract and central termination sequence of HIV-1
>Addgene plasmid #116170 | pHAGE-BRAF-K601Q | addgene full sequence | sequence record 250655 | Addgene NGS Result
CGGGTTTATTACAGGGACAGCAGAGATCCAGTTTGGACTAGTCGTGAGGCTCCGGTGCCCGTCAGTGGGC
AGAGCGCACATCGCCCACAGTCCCCGAGAAGTTGGGGGGAGGGGTCGGCAATTGAACCGGTGCCTAGAGA
AGGTGGCGCGGGGTAAACTGGGAAAGTGATGTCGTGTACTGGCTCCGCCTTTTTCCCGAGGGTGGGGGAG
AACCGTATATAAGTGCAGTAGTCGCCGTGAACGTTCTTTTTCGCAACGGGTTTGCCGCCAGAACACAGGT
AAGTGCCGTGTGTGGTTCCCGCGGGCCTGGCCTCTTTACGGGTTATGGCCCTTGCGTGCCTTGAATTACT
TCCACCTGGCTGCAGTACGTGATTCTTGATCCCGAGCTTCGGGTTGGAAGTGGGTGGGAGAGTTCGAGGC
CTTGCGCTTAAGGAGCCCCTTCGCCTCGTGCTTGAGTTGAGGCCTGGCCTGGGCGCTGGGGCCGCCGCGT
GCGAATCTGGTGGCACCTTCGCGCCTGTCTCGCTGCTTTCGATAAGTCTCTAGCCATTTAAAATTTTTGA
TGACCTGCTGCGACGCTTTTTTTCTGGCAAGATAGTCTTGTAAATGCGGGCCAAGATCTGCACACTGGTA
TTTCGGTTTTTGGGGCCGCGGGCGGCGACGGGGCCCGTGCGTCCCAGCGCACATGTTCGGCGAGGCGGGG
CCTGCGAGCGCGGCCACCGAGAATCGGACGGGGGTAGTCTCAAGCTGGCCGGCCTGCTCTGGTGCCTGGC
CTCGCGCCGCCGTGTATCGCCCCGCCCTGGGCGGCAAGGCTGGCCCGGTCGGCACCAGTTGCGTGAGCGG
AAAGATGGCCGCTTCCCGGCCCTGCTGCAGGGAGCTCAAAATGGAGGACGCGGCGCTCGGGAGAGCGGGC
GGGTGAGTCACCCACACAAAGGAAAAGGGCCTTTCCGTCCTCAGCCGTCGCTTCATGTGACTCCACGGAG
TACCGGGCGCCGTCCAGGCACCTCGATTAGTTCTCGAGCTTTTGGAGTACGTCGTCTTTAGGTTGGGGGG
AGGGGTTTTATGCGATGGAGTTTCCCCACACTGAGTGGGTGGAGACTGAAGTTAGGCCAGCTTGGCACTT
GATGTAATTCTCCTTGGAATTTGCCCTTTTTGAGTTTGGATCTTGGTTCATTCTCAAGCCTCAGACAGTG
GTTCAAAGTTTTTTTCTTCCATTTCAGGTGTCGTGAAGCGGCCCTGCAGATATCAACAAGTTTGTACAAA
AAAGCAGGCACCATGGCGGCGCTGAGCGGTGGCGGTGGTGGCGGCGCGGAGCCGGGCCAGGCTCTGTTCA
ACGGGGACATGGAGCCCGAGGCCGGCGCCGGCGCCGGCGCCGCGGCCTCTTCGGCTGCGGACCCTGCCAT
TCCGGAGGAGGTGTGGAATATCAAACAAATGATTAAGTTGACACAGGAACATATAGAGGCCCTATTGGAC
AAATTTGGTGGGGAGCATAATCCACCATCAATATATCTGGAGGCCTATGAAGAATACACCAGCAAGCTAG
ATGCACTCCAACAAAGAGAACAACAGTTATTGGAATCTCTGGGGAACGGAACTGATTTTTCTGTTTCTAG
CTCTGCATCAATGGATACCGTTACATCTTCTTCCTCTTCTAGCCTTTCAGTGCTACCTTCATCTCTTTCA
GTTTTTCAAAATCCCACAGATGTGGCACGGAGCAACCCCAAGTCACCACAAAAACCTATCGTTAGAGTCT
TCCTGCCCAACAAACAGAGGACAGTGGTACCTGCAAGGTGTGGAGTTACAGTCCGAGACAGTCTAAAGAA
AGCACTGATGATGAGAGGTCTAATCCCAGAGTGCTGTGCTGTTTACAGAATTCAGGATGGAGAGAAGAAA
CCAATTGGTTGGGACACTGATATTTCCTGGCTTACTGGAGAAGAATTGCATGTGGAAGTGTTGGAGAATG
TTCCACTTACAACACACAACTTTGTACGAAAAACGTTTTTCACCTTAGCATTTTGTGACTTTTGTCGAAA
GCTGCTTTTCCAGGGTTTCCGCTGTCAAACATGTGGTTATAAATTTCACCAGCGTTGTAGTACAGAAGTT
CCACTGATGTGTGTTAATTATGACCAACTTGATTTGCTGTTTGTCTCCAAGTTCTTTGAACACCACCCAA
TACCACAGGAAGAGGCGTCCTTAGCAGAGACTGCCCTAACATCTGGATCATCCCCTTCCGCACCCGCCTC
GGACTCTATTGGGCCCCAAATTCTCACCAGTCCGTCTCCTTCAAAATCCATTCCAATTCCACAGCCCTTC
CGACCAGCAGATGAAGATCATCGAAATCAATTTGGGCAACGAGACCGATCCTCATCAGCTCCCAATGTGC
ATATAAACACAATAGAACCTGTCAATATTGATGACTTGATTAGAGACCAAGGATTTCGTGGTGATGGAGG
ATCAACCACAGGTTTGTCTGCTACCCCCCCTGCCTCATTACCTGGCTCACTAACTAACGTGAAAGCCTTA
CAGAAATCTCCAGGACCTCAGCGAGAAAGGAAGTCATCTTCATCCTCAGAAGACAGGAATCGAATGAAAA
CACTTGGTAGACGGGACTCGAGTGATGATTGGGAGATTCCTGATGGGCAGATTACAGTGGGACAAAGAAT
TGGATCTGGATCATTTGGAACAGTCTACAAGGGAAAGTGGCATGGTGATGTGGCAGTGAAAATGTTGAAT
GTGACAGCACCTACACCTCAGCAGTTACAAGCCTTCAAAAATGAAGTAGGAGTACTCAGGAAAACACGAC
ATGTGAATATCCTACTCTTCATGGGCTATTCCACAAAGCCACAACTGGCTATTGTTACCCAGTGGTGTGA
GGGCTCCAGCTTGTATCACCATCTCCATATCATTGAGACCAAATTTGAGATGATCAAACTTATAGATATT
GCACGACAGACTGCACAGGGCATGGATTACTTACACGCCAAGTCAATCATCCACAGAGACCTCAAGAGTA
ATAATATATTTCTTCATGAAGACCTCACAGTAAAAATAGGTGATTTTGGTCTAGCTACAGTGCAATCTCG
ATGGAGTGGGTCCCATCAGTTTGAACAGTTGTCTGGATCCATTTTGTGGATGGCACCAGAAGTCATCAGA
ATGCAAGATAAAAATCCATACAGCTTTCAGTCAGATGTATATGCATTTGGAATTGTTCTGTATGAATTGA
TGACTGGACAGTTACCTTATTCAAACATCAACAACAGGGACCAGATAATTTTTATGGTGGGACGAGGATA
CCTGTCTCCAGATCTCAGTAAGGTACGGAGTAACTGTCCAAAAGCCATGAAGAGATTAATGGCAGAGTGC
CTCAAAAAGAAAAGAGATGAGAGACCACTCTTTCCCCAAATTCTCGCCTCTATTGAGCTGCTGGCCCGCT
CATTGCCAAAAATTCACCGCAGTGCATCAGAACCCTCCTTGAATCGGGCTGGTTTCCAAACAGAGGATTT
TAGTCTATATGCTTGTGCTTCTCCAAAAACACCCATCCAGGCAGGGGGATATGGTGCGTTTCCTGTCCAC
TAGAACCCAGCTTTCTTGTACAAAGTGGTTGATATCCAGCACAGTGGCGGCCGCTCGAGTCTAGAGGGCC
CGCGGTTCGAAGGTAAGCCTATCCCTAACCCTCTCCTCGGTCTCGATTCTACGCGTACCGGTTAGTAATG
AGATCCCTCCCCCCCCCCTAACGTTACTGGCCGAAGCCGCTTGGAATAAGGCCGGTGTGCGTTTGTCTAT
ATGTTATTTTCCACCATATTGCCGTCTTTTGGCAATGTGAGGGCCCGGAAACCTGGCCCTGTCTTCTTGA
CGAGCATTCCTAGGGGTCTTTCCCCTCTCGCCAAAGGAATGCAAGGTCTGTTGAATGTCGTGAAGGAAGC
AGTTCCTCTGGAAGCTTCTTGAAGACAAACAACGTCTGTAGCGACCCTTTGCAGGCAGCGGAACCCCCCA
CCTGGCGACAGGTGCCTCTGCGGCCAAAAGCCACGTGTATAAGATACACCTGCAAAGGCGGCACAACCCC
AGTGCCACGTTGTGAGTTGGATAGTTGTGGAAAGAGTCAAATGGCTCTCCTCAAGCGTATTCAACAAGGG
GCTGAAGGATGCCCAGAAGGTACCCCATTGTATGGGATCTGATCTGGGGCCTCGGTGCACATGCTTTACA
TGTGTTTAGTCGAGGTTAAAAAAACGTCTAGGCCCCCCGAACCACGGGGACGTGGTTTTCCTTTGAAAAA
CACGATGATAATATGGCCACACATATGGTGAGCAAGGGCGAGGAGCTGTTCACCGGGGTGGTGCCCATCC
TGGTCGAGCTGGACGGCGACGTAAACGGCCACAAGTTCAGCGTGTCCGGCGAGGGCGAGGGCGATGCCAC
CTACGGCAAGCTGACCCTGAAGTTCATCTGCACCACCGGCAAGCTGCCCGTGCCCTGGCCCACCCTCGTG
ACCACCCTGACCTACGGCGTGCAGTGCTTCAGCCGCTACCCCGACCACATGAAGCAGCACGACTTCTTCA
AGTCCGCCATGCCCGAAGGCTACGTCCAGGAGCGCACCATCTTCTTCAAGGACGACGGCAACTACAAGAC
CCGCGCCGAGGTGAAGTTCGAGGGCGACACCCTGGTGAACCGCATCGAGCTGAAGGGCATCGACTTCAAG
GAGGACGGCAACATCCTGGGGCACAAGCTGGAGTACAACTACAACAGCCACAACGTCTATATCATGGCCG
ACAAGCAGAAGAACGGCATCAAGGTGAACTTCAAGATCCGCCACAACATCGAGGACGGCAGCGTGCAGCT
CGCCGACCACTACCAGCAGAACACCCCCATCGGCGACGGCCCCGTGCTGCTGCCCGACAACCACTACCTG
AGCACCCAGTCCGCCCTGAGCAAAGACCCCAACGAGAAGCGCGATCACATGGTCCTGCTGGAGTTCGTGA
CCGCCGCCGGGATCACTCTCGGCATGGACGAGCTGTACAAGTAAATCGATAGATCCTAATCAACCTCTGG
ATTACAAAATTTGTGAAAGATTGACTGGTATTCTTAACTATGTTGCTCCTTTTACGCTATGTGGATACGC
TGCTTTAATGCCTTTGTATCATGCTATTGCTTCCCGTATGGCTTTCATTTTCTCCTCCTTGTATAAATCC
TGGTTGCTGTCTCTTTATGAGGAGTTGTGGCCCGTTGTCAGGCAACGTGGCGTGGTGTGCACTGTGTTTG
CTGACGCAACCCCCACTGGTTGGGGCATTGCCACCACCTGTCAGCTCCTTTCCGGGACTTTCGCTTTCCC
CCTCCCTATTGCCACGGCGGAACTCATCGCCGCCTGCCTTGCCCGCTGCTGGACAGGGGCTCGGCTGTTG
GGCACTGACAATTCCGTGGTGTTGTCGGGGAAATCATCGTCCTTTCCTTGGCTGCTCGCCTGTGTTGCCA
CCTGGATTCTGCGCGGGACGTCCTTCTGCTACGTCCCTTCGGCCCTCAATCCAGCGGACCTTCCTTCCCG
CGGCCTGCTGCCGGCTCTGCGGCCTCTTCCGCGTCTTCGCCTTCGCCCTCAGACGAGTCGGATCTCCCTT
TGGGCCGCCTCCCCGCCTGAGATCCTTTAAGACCAATGACTTACAAGGCAGCTGTAGATCTTAGCCACTT
TTTAAAAGAAAAGGGGGGACTGGAAGGGCTAATTCACTCCCAACGAAGACAAGATCTGCTTTTTGCTTGT
ACTGGGTCTCTCTGGTTAGACCAGATCTGAGCCTGGGAGCTCTCTGGCTAACTAGGGAACCCACTGCTTA
AGCCTCAATAAAGCTTGCCTTGAGTGCTTCAAGTAGTGTGTGCCCGTCTGTTGTGTGACTCTGGTAACTA
GAGATCCCTCAGACCCTTTTAGTCAGTGTGGAAAATCTCTAGCAGTAGTAGTTCATGTCATCTTATTATT
CAGTATTTATAACTTGCAAAGAAATGAATATCAGAGAGTGAGAGGCCCGGGTTAATTAAGGAAAGGGCTA
GATCATTCTTGAAGACGAAAGGGCCTCGTGATACGCCTATTTTTATAGGTTAATGTCATGATAATAATGG
TTTCTTAGACGTCAGGTGGCACTTTTCGGGGAAATGTGCGCGGAACCCCTATTTGTTTATTTTTCTAAAT
ACATTCAAATATGTATCCGCTCATGAGACAATAACCCTGATAAATGCTTCAATAATATTGAAAAAGGAAG
AGTATGAGTATTCAACATTTCCGTGTCGCCCTTATTCCCTTTTTTGCGGCATTTTGCCTTCCTGTTTTTG
CTCACCCAGAAACGCTGGTGAAAGTAAAAGATGCTGAAGATCAGTTGGGTGCACGAGTGGGTTACATCGA
ACTGGATCTCAACAGCGGTAAGATCCTTGAGAGTTTTCGCCCCGAAGAACGTTTTCCAATGATGAGCACT
TTTAAAGTTCTGCTATGTGGCGCGGTATTATCCCGTGTTGACGCCGGGCAAGAGCAACTCGGTCGCCGCA
TACACTATTCTCAGAATGACTTGGTTGAGTACTCACCAGTCACAGAAAAGCATCTTACGGATGGCATGAC
AGTAAGAGAATTATGCAGTGCTGCCATAACCATGAGTGATAACACTGCGGCCAACTTACTTCTGACAACG
ATCGGAGGACCGAAGGAGCTAACCGCTTTTTTGCACAACATGGGGGATCATGTAACTCGCCTTGATCGTT
GGGAACCGGAGCTGAATGAAGCCATACCAAACGACGAGCGTGACACCACGATGCCTGTAGCAATGGCAAC
AACGTTGCGCAAACTATTAACTGGCGAACTACTTACTCTAGCTTCCCGGCAACAATTAATAGACTGGATG
GAGGCGGATAAAGTTGCAGGACCACTTCTGCGCTCGGCCCTTCCGGCTGGCTGGTTTATTGCTGATAAAT
CTGGAGCCGGTGAGCGTGGGTCTCGCGGTATCATTGCAGCACTGGGGCCAGATGGTAAGCCCTCCCGTAT
CGTAGTTATCTACACGACGGGGAGTCAGGCAACTATGGATGAACGAAATAGACAGATCGCTGAGATAGGT
GCCTCACTGATTAAGCATTGGTAACTGTCAGACCAAGTTTACTCATATATACTTTAGATTGATTTAAAAC
TTCATTTTTAATTTAAAAGGATCTAGGTGAAGATCCTTTTTGATAATCTCATGACCAAAATCCCTTAACG
TGAGTTTTCGTTCCACTGAGCGTCAGACCCCGTAGAAAAGATCAAAGGATCTTCTTGAGATCCTTTTTTT
CTGCGCGTAATCTGCTGCTTGCAAACAAAAAAACCACCGCTACCAGCGGTGGTTTGTTTGCCGGATCAAG
AGCTACCAACTCTTTTTCCGAAGGTAACTGGCTTCAGCAGAGCGCAGATACCAAATACTGTTCTTCTAGT
GTAGCCGTAGTTAGGCCACCACTTCAAGAACTCTGTAGCACCGCCTACATACCTCGCTCTGCTAATCCTG
TTACCAGTGGCTGCTGCCAGTGGCGATAAGTCGTGTCTTACCGGGTTGGACTCAAGACGATAGTTACCGG
ATAAGGCGCAGCGGTCGGGCTGAACGGGGGGTTCGTGCACACAGCCCAGCTTGGAGCGAACGACCTACAC
CGAACTGAGATACCTACAGCGTGAGCTATGAGAAAGCGCCACGCTTCCCGAAGGGAGAAAGGCGGACAGG
TATCCGGTAAGCGGCAGGGTCGGAACAGGAGAGCGCACGAGGGAGCTTCCAGGGGGAAACGCCTGGTATC
TTTATAGTCCTGTCGGGTTTCGCCACCTCTGACTTGAGCGTCGATTTTTGTGATGCTCGTCAGGGGGGCG
GAGCCTATGGAAAAACGCCAGCAACGCGGCCTTTTTACGGTTCCTGGCCTTTTGCTGGCCTTTTGCTCAC
ATGTTCTTTCCTGCGTTATCCCCTGATTCTGTGGATAACCGTATTACCGCCTTTGAGTGAGCTGATACCG
CTCGCCGCAGCCGAACGACCGAGCGCAGCGAGTCAGTGAGCGAGGAAGCGGAAGAGCGCCCAATACGCAA
ACCGCCTCTCCCCGCGCGTTGGCCGATTCATTAATGCAGCAAGCTCATGGCTGACTAATTTTTTTTATTT
ATGCAGAGGCCGAGGCCGCCTCGGCCTCTGAGCTATTCCAGAAGTAGTGAGGAGGCTTTTTTGGAGGCCT
AGGCTTTTGCAAAAAGCTCCCCGTGGCACGACAGGTTTCCCGACTGGAAAGCGGGCAGTGAGCGCAACGC
AATTAATGTGAGTTAGCTCACTCATTAGGCACCCCAGGCTTTACACTTTATGCTTCCGGCTCGTATGTTG
TGTGGAATTGTGAGCGGATAACAATTTCACACAGGAAACAGCTATGACATGATTACGAATTTCACAAATA
AAGCATTTTTTTCACTGCATTCTAGTTGTGGTTTGTCCAAACTCATCAATGTATCTTATCATGTCTGGAT
CAACTGGATAACTCAAGCTAACCAAAATCATCCCAAACTTCCCACCCCATACCCTATTACCACTGCCAAT
TACCTGTGGTTTCATTTACTCTAAACCTGTGATTCCTCTGAATTATTTTCATTTTAAAGAAATTGTATTT
GTTAAATATGTACTACAAACTTAGTAGTTGGAAGGGCTAATTCACTCCCAAAGAAGACAAGATATCCTTG
ATCTGTGGATCTACCACACACAAGGCTACTTCCCTGATTAGCAGAACTACACACCAGGGCCAGGGGTCAG
ATATCCACTGACCTTTGGATGGTGCTACAAGCTAGTACCAGTTGAGCCAGATAAGGTAGAAGAGGCCAAT
AAAGGAGAGAACACCAGCTTGTTACACCCTGTGAGCCTGCATGGGATGGATGACCCGGAGAGAGAAGTGT
TAGAGTGGAGGTTTGACAGCCGCCTAGCATTTCATCACGTGGCCCGAGAGCTGCATCCGGAGTACTTCAA
GAACTGCTGATATCGAGCTTGCTACAAGGGACTTTCCGCTGGGGACTTTCCAGGGAGGCGTGGCCTGGGC
GGGACTGGGGAGTGGCGAGCCCTCAGATCCTGCATATAAGCAGCTGCTTTTTGCCTGTACTGGGTCTCTC
TGGTTAGACCAGATCTGAGCCTGGGAGCTCTCTGGCTAACTAGGGAACCCACTGCTTAAGCCTCAATAAA
GCTTGCCTTGAGTGCTTCAAGTAGTGTGTGCCCGTCTGTTGTGTGACTCTGGTAACTAGAGATCCCTCAG
ACCCTTTTAGTCAGTGTGGAAAATCTCTAGCAGTGGCGCCCGAACAGGGACTTGAAAGCGAAAGGGAAAC
CAGAGGAGCTCTCTCGACGCAGGACTCGGCTTGCTGAAGCGCGCACGGCAAGAGGCGAGGGGCGGCGACT
GGTGAGTACGCCAAAAATTTTGACTAGCGGAGGCTAGAAGGAGAGAGATGGGTGCGAGAGCGTCAGTATT
AAGCGGGGGAGAATTAGATCGCGATGGGAAAAAATTCGGTTAAGGCCAGGGGGAAAGAAAAAATATAAAT
TAAAACATATAGTATGGGCAAGCAGGGAGCTAGAACGATTCGCAGTTAATCCTGGCCTGTTAGAAACATC
AGAAGGCTGTAGACAAATACTGGGACAGCTACAACCATCCCTTCAGACAGGATCAGAAGAACTTAGATCA
TTATATAATACAGTAGCAACCCTCTATTGTGTGCATCAAAGGATAGAGATAAAAGACACCAAGGAAGCTT
TAGACAAGATAGAGGAAGAGCAAAACAAAAGTAAGACCACCGCACAGCAAGCGGCCGGCCGCTGATCTTC
AGACCTGGAGGAGGAGATATGAGGGACAATTGGAGAAGTGAATTATATAAATATAAAGTAGTAAAAATTG
AACCATTAGGAGTAGCACCCACCAAGGCAAAGAGAAGAGTGGTGCAGAGAGAAAAAAGAGCAGTGGGAAT
AGGAGCTTTGTTCCTTGGGTTCTTGGGAGCAGCAGGAAGCACTATGGGCGCAGCGTCAATGACGCTGACG
GTACAGGCCAGACAATTATTGTCTGGTATAGTGCAGCAGCAGAACAATTTGCTGAGGGCTATTGAGGCGC
AACAGCATCTGTTGCAACTCACAGTCTGGGGCATCAAGCAGCTCCAGGCAAGAATCCTGGCTGTGGAAAG
ATACCTAAAGGATCAACAGCTCCTGGGGATTTGGGGTTGCTCTGGAAAACTCATTTGCACCACTGCTGTG
CCTTGGAATGCTAGTTGGAGTAATAAATCTCTGGAACAGATTTGGAATCACACGACCTGGATGGAGTGGG
ACAGAGAAATTAACAATTACACAAGCTTAATACACTCCTTAATTGAAGAATCGCAAAACCAGCAAGAAAA
GAATGAACAAGAATTATTGGAATTAGATAAATGGGCAAGTTTGTGGAATTGGTTTAACATAACAAATTGG
CTGTGGTATATAAAATTATTCATAATGATAGTAGGAGGCTTGGTAGGTTTAAGAATAGTTTTTGCTGTAC
TTTCTATAGTGAATAGAGTTAGGCAGGGATATTCACCATTATCGTTTCAGACCCACCTCCCAACCCCGAG
GGGACCCGACAGGCCCGAAGGAATAGAAGAAGAAGGTGGAGAGAGAGACAGAGACAGATCCATTCGATTA
GTGAACGGATCTCGACGGTATCGCCGAATTCACAAATGGCAGTATTCATCCACAATTTTAAAAGAAAAGG
GGGGATTGGGGGGTACAGTGCAGGGGAAAGAATAGTAGACATAATAGCAACAGACATACAAACTAAAGAA
TTACAAAAACAAATTACAAAAATTCAAAATTTT
