>Addgene plasmid #116170 | pHAGE-BRAF-K601Q | depositor partial sequence | sequence record 219043 | insert
ATGGCGGCGCTGAGCGGTGGCGGTGGTGGCGGCGCGGAGCCGGGCCAGGCTCTGTTCAACGGGGACATGG
AGCCCGAGGCCGGCGCCGGCGCCGGCGCCGCGGCCTCTTCGGCTGCGGACCCTGCCATTCCGGAGGAGGT
GTGGAATATCAAACAAATGATTAAGTTGACACAGGAACATATAGAGGCCCTATTGGACAAATTTGGTGGG
GAGCATAATCCACCATCAATATATCTGGAGGCCTATGAAGAATACACCAGCAAGCTAGATGCACTCCAAC
AAAGAGAACAACAGTTATTGGAATCTCTGGGGAACGGAACTGATTTTTCTGTTTCTAGCTCTGCATCAAT
GGATACCGTTACATCTTCTTCCTCTTCTAGCCTTTCAGTGCTACCTTCATCTCTTTCAGTTTTTCAAAAT
CCCACAGATGTGGCACGGAGCAACCCCAAGTCACCACAAAAACCTATCGTTAGAGTCTTCCTGCCCAACA
AACAGAGGACAGTGGTACCTGCAAGGTGTGGAGTTACAGTCCGAGACAGTCTAAAGAAAGCACTGATGAT
GAGAGGTCTAATCCCAGAGTGCTGTGCTGTTTACAGAATTCAGGATGGAGAGAAGAAACCAATTGGTTGG
GACACTGATATTTCCTGGCTTACTGGAGAAGAATTGCATGTGGAAGTGTTGGAGAATGTTCCACTTACAA
CACACAACTTTGTACGAAAAACGTTTTTCACCTTAGCATTTTGTGACTTTTGTCGAAAGCTGCTTTTCCA
GGGTTTCCGCTGTCAAACATGTGGTTATAAATTTCACCAGCGTTGTAGTACAGAAGTTCCACTGATGTGT
GTTAATTATGACCAACTTGATTTGCTGTTTGTCTCCAAGTTCTTTGAACACCACCCAATACCACAGGAAG
AGGCGTCCTTAGCAGAGACTGCCCTAACATCTGGATCATCCCCTTCCGCACCCGCCTCGGACTCTATTGG
GCCCCAAATTCTCACCAGTCCGTCTCCTTCAAAATCCATTCCAATTCCACAGCCCTTCCGACCAGCAGAT
GAAGATCATCGAAATCAATTTGGGCAACGAGACCGATCCTCATCAGCTCCCAATGTGCATATAAACACAA
TAGAACCTGTCAATATTGATGACTTGATTAGAGACCAAGGATTTCGTGGTGATGGAGGATCAACCACAGG
TTTGTCTGCTACCCCCCCTGCCTCATTACCTGGCTCACTAACTAACGTGAAAGCCTTACAGAAATCTCCA
GGACCTCAGCGAGAAAGGAAGTCATCTTCATCCTCAGAAGACAGGAATCGAATGAAAACACTTGGTAGAC
GGGACTCGAGTGATGATTGGGAGATTCCTGATGGGCAGATTACAGTGGGACAAAGAATTGGATCTGGATC
ATTTGGAACAGTCTACAAGGGAAAGTGGCATGGTGATGTGGCAGTGAAAATGTTGAATGTGACAGCACCT
ACACCTCAGCAGTTACAAGCCTTCAAAAATGAAGTAGGAGTACTCAGGAAAACACGACATGTGAATATCC
TACTCTTCATGGGCTATTCCACAAAGCCACAACTGGCTATTGTTACCCAGTGGTGTGAGGGCTCCAGCTT
GTATCACCATCTCCATATCATTGAGACCAAATTTGAGATGATCAAACTTATAGATATTGCACGACAGACT
GCACAGGGCATGGATTACTTACACGCCAAGTCAATCATCCACAGAGACCTCAAGAGTAATAATATATTTC
TTCATGAAGACCTCACAGTAAAAATAGGTGATTTTGGTCTAGCTACAGTGCAATCTCGATGGAGTGGGTC
CCATCAGTTTGAACAGTTGTCTGGATCCATTTTGTGGATGGCACCAGAAGTCATCAGAATGCAAGATAAA
AATCCATACAGCTTTCAGTCAGATGTATATGCATTTGGAATTGTTCTGTATGAATTGATGACTGGACAGT
TACCTTATTCAAACATCAACAACAGGGACCAGATAATTTTTATGGTGGGACGAGGATACCTGTCTCCAGA
TCTCAGTAAGGTACGGAGTAACTGTCCAAAAGCCATGAAGAGATTAATGGCAGAGTGCCTCAAAAAGAAA
AGAGATGAGAGACCACTCTTTCCCCAAATTCTCGCCTCTATTGAGCTGCTGGCCCGCTCATTGCCAAAAA
TTCACCGCAGTGCATCAGAACCCTCCTTGAATCGGGCTGGTTTCCAAACAGAGGATTTTAGTCTATATGC
TTGTGCTTCTCCAAAAACACCCATCCAGGCAGGGGGATATGGTGCGTTTCCTGTCCACTAG
